LOCUS       Exported 5674 bp ds-DNA circular SYN 13-MAY-2021
DEFINITION  Characterisation of TEF1 promoter using yEGFP as reporter gene and
            PGK1 terminator.
ACCESSION   .
VERSION     .
KEYWORDS    pILGFP1F5
SOURCE      synthetic DNA construct
  ORGANISM  synthetic DNA construct
REFERENCE   1 (bases 1 to 5674)
  TITLE     Vickers lab yeast integrative expression plasmids
REFERENCE   2 (bases 1 to 5674)
  AUTHORS   .
  TITLE     Direct Submission
  JOURNAL   Exported May 13, 2021 from SnapGene Server 1.1.58
            http://www.snapgene.com
FEATURES             Location/Qualifiers
     source          1..5674
                     /organism="synthetic DNA construct"
                     /mol_type="other DNA"
     promoter        223..630
                     /gene="S. cerevisiae TEF1"
                     /label=TEF1 promoter
                     /note="promoter for EF-1-alpha"
     CDS             653..1363
                     /codon_start=1
                     /product="yeast-enhanced green fluorescent protein"
                     /label=yeGFP
                     /note="codons optimized for translation in S. cerevisiae
                     and C. albicans"
                     /translation="SKGEELFTGVVPILVELDGDVNGHKFSVSGEGEGDATYGKLTLKF
                     ICTTGKLPVPWPTLVTTFGYGVQCFARYPDHMKQHDFFKSAMPEGYVQERTIFFKDDGN
                     YKTRAEVKFEGDTLVNRIELKGIDFKEDGNILGHKLEYNYNSHNVYIMADKQKNGIKVN
                     FKIRHNIEDGSVQLADHYQQNTPIGDGPVLLPDNHYLSTQSALSKDPNEKRDHMVLLEF
                     VTAAGITHGMDELYK"
     terminator      1373..1643
                     /gene="S. cerevisae PGK1"
                     /label=PGK1 terminator
                     /note="transcription terminator for 3-phosphoglycerate
                     kinase gene"
     primer_bind     complement(1908..1924)
                     /label=M13 rev
                     /note="common sequencing primer, one of multiple similar
                     variants"
     primer_bind     complement(1908..1924)
                     /label=M13 Reverse
                     /note="In lacZ gene. Also called M13-rev"
     primer_bind     complement(1921..1943)
                     /label=M13/pUC Reverse
                     /note="In lacZ gene"
     protein_bind    1932..1948
                     /label=lac operator
                     /bound_moiety="lac repressor encoded by lacI"
                     /note="The lac repressor binds to the lac operator to
                     inhibit transcription in E. coli. This inhibition can be
                     relieved by adding lactose or
                     isopropyl-beta-D-thiogalactopyranoside (IPTG)."
     promoter        complement(1956..1986)
                     /label=lac promoter
                     /note="promoter for the E. coli lac operon"
     protein_bind    2001..2022
                     /label=CAP binding site
                     /bound_moiety="E. coli catabolite activator protein"
                     /note="CAP binding activates transcription in the presence
                     of cAMP."
     primer_bind     complement(2139..2156)
                     /label=L4440
                     /note="L4440 vector, forward primer"
     rep_origin      complement(2310..2898)
                     /direction=LEFT
                     /label=ori
                     /note="high-copy-number ColE1/pMB1/pBR322/pUC origin of
                     replication"
     primer_bind     complement(2390..2409)
                     /label=pBR322ori-F
                     /note="pBR322 origin, forward primer"
     CDS             complement(3069..3929)
                     /codon_start=1
                     /gene="bla"
                     /product="beta-lactamase"
                     /label=AmpR
                     /note="confers resistance to ampicillin, carbenicillin, and
                     related antibiotics"
                     /translation="MSIQHFRVALIPFFAAFCLPVFAHPETLVKVKDAEDQLGARVGYI
                     ELDLNSGKILESFRPEERFPMMSTFKVLLCGAVLSRIDAGQEQLGRRIHYSQNDLVEYS
                     PVTEKHLTDGMTVRELCSAAITMSDNTAANLLLTTIGGPKELTAFLHNMGDHVTRLDRW
                     EPELNEAIPNDERDTTMPVAMATTLRKLLTGELLTLASRQQLIDWMEADKVAGPLLRSA
                     LPAGWFIADKSGAGERGSRGIIAALGPDGKPSRIVVIYTTGSQATMDERNRQIAEIGAS
                     LIKHW"
     primer_bind     3692..3711
                     /label=Amp-R
                     /note="Ampicillin resistance gene, reverse primer"
     promoter        complement(3930..4034)
                     /gene="bla"
                     /label=AmpR promoter
     primer_bind     4102..4120
                     /label=pBRforEco
                     /note="pBR322 vectors, upsteam of EcoRI site, forward
                     primer"
     primer_bind     complement(4158..4180)
                     /label=pGEX 3'
                     /note="pGEX vectors, reverse primer"
     primer_bind     4280..4299
                     /label=pRS-marker
                     /note="pRS vectors, use to sequence yeast selectable
                     marker"
     primer_bind     4493..4515
                     /label=M13/pUC Forward
                     /note="In lacZ gene"
     primer_bind     4507..4524
                     /label=M13 Forward
                     /note="In lacZ gene. Also called M13-F20 or M13 (-21)
                     Forward"
     primer_bind     4508..4524
                     /label=M13 fwd
                     /note="common sequencing primer, one of multiple similar
                     variants"
     protein_bind    5638..5671
                     /label=loxP
                     /bound_moiety="Cre recombinase"
                     /note="Cre-mediated recombination occurs in the 8-bp core
                     sequence (GCATACAT)."
ORIGIN
        1 aagggttgct cgagaaagag ctccagaaag cgaccaccca actttggctg ataatagcgt
       61 ataaacaatg catactttgt acgttcaaaa tacaatgcag tagatatatt tatgcatatt
      121 acatataata catatcacat aggaagcaac aggcgcgttg gacttttaat tttcgaggac
      181 cgcgaatcct tacatcacac ccaatccccc acaagtgatc ccccacacac catagcttca
      241 aaatgtttct actccttttt tactcttcca gattttctcg gactccgcgc atcgccgtac
      301 cacttcaaaa cacccaagca cagcatacta aatttcccct ctttcttcct ctagggtgtc
      361 gttaattacc cgtactaaag gtttggaaaa gaaaaaagag accgcctcgt ttctttttct
      421 tcgtcgaaaa aggcaataaa aatttttatc acgtttcttt ttcttgaaaa tttttttttt
      481 tgattttttt ctctttcgat gacctcccat tgatatttaa gttaataaac ggtcttcaat
      541 ttctcaagtt tcagtttcat ttttcttgtt ctattacaac tttttttact tcttgctcat
      601 tagaaagaaa gcatagcaat ctaatctaag ttttaattac aaaatgggat cctctaaagg
      661 tgaagaatta ttcactggtg ttgtcccaat tttggttgaa ttagatggtg atgttaatgg
      721 tcacaaattt tctgtctccg gtgaaggtga aggtgatgct acttacggta aattgacctt
      781 aaaatttatt tgtactactg gtaaattgcc agttccatgg ccaaccttag tcactacttt
      841 cggttatggt gttcaatgtt ttgcgagata cccagatcat atgaaacaac atgacttttt
      901 caagtctgcc atgccagaag gttatgttca agaaagaact atttttttca aagatgacgg
      961 taactacaag accagagctg aagtcaagtt tgaaggtgat accttagtta atagaatcga
     1021 attaaaaggt attgatttta aagaagatgg taacatttta ggtcacaaat tggaatacaa
     1081 ctataactct cacaatgttt acatcatggc tgacaaacaa aagaatggta tcaaagttaa
     1141 cttcaaaatt agacacaaca ttgaagatgg ttctgttcaa ttagctgacc attatcaaca
     1201 aaatactcca attggtgatg gtccagtctt gttaccagac aaccattact tatccactca
     1261 atctgcctta tccaaagatc caaacgaaaa gagagaccac atggtcttgt tagaatttgt
     1321 tactgctgct ggtattaccc atggtatgga tgaattgtac aaaagatctt aaattgaatt
     1381 gaattgaaat cgatagatca atttttttct tttctctttc cccatccttt acgctaaaat
     1441 aatagtttat tttatttttt gaatattttt tatttatata cgtatatata gactattatt
     1501 tatcttttaa tgattattaa gatttttatt aaaaaaaaat tcgctcctct tttaatgcct
     1561 ttatgcagtt tttttttccc attcgatatt tctatgttcg ggttcagcgt attttaagtt
     1621 taataactcg aaaattctgc gttcgttaaa gctttcgaga aggatattat ttactagtag
     1681 gactatttgc aaagggaagg gatgctaagg tagagggtga acgttacaga aaagcaggct
     1741 gggaagcata tttgagaaga tgcggccagc aaaactaaaa aactgtatta taagtaaatg
     1801 catgtatact aaactcacaa attagagctt caatttaatt atatcagtta ttacccggga
     1861 atctcggtcg taatgattta aatgcatgca agcttggcgt aatcatggtc atagctgttt
     1921 cctgtgtgaa attgttatcc gctcacaatt ccacacaaca tacgagccgg aagcataaag
     1981 tgtaaagcct ggggtgccta atgagtgagc taactcacat taattgcgtt gcgctcactg
     2041 cccgctttcc agtcgggaaa cctgtcgtgc cagctgcatt aatgaatcgg ccaacgcgcg
     2101 gggagaggcg gtttgcgtat tgggcgctct tccgcttcct cgctcactga ctcgctgcgc
     2161 tcggtcgttc ggctgcggcg agcggtatca gctcactcaa aggcggtaat acggttatcc
     2221 acagaatcag gggataacgc aggaaagaac atgtgagcaa aaggccagca aaaggccagg
     2281 aaccgtaaaa aggccgcgtt gctggcgttt ttccataggc tccgcccccc tgacgagcat
     2341 cacaaaaatc gacgctcaag tcagaggtgg cgaaacccga caggactata aagataccag
     2401 gcgtttcccc ctggaagctc cctcgtgcgc tctcctgttc cgaccctgcc gcttaccgga
     2461 tacctgtccg cctttctccc ttcgggaagc gtggcgcttt ctcatagctc acgctgtagg
     2521 tatctcagtt cggtgtaggt cgttcgctcc aagctgggct gtgtgcacga accccccgtt
     2581 cagcccgacc gctgcgcctt atccggtaac tatcgtcttg agtccaaccc ggtaagacac
     2641 gacttatcgc cactggcagc agccactggt aacaggatta gcagagcgag gtatgtaggc
     2701 ggtgctacag agttcttgaa gtggtggcct aactacggct acactagaag aacagtattt
     2761 ggtatctgcg ctctgctgaa gccagttacc ttcggaaaaa gagttggtag ctcttgatcc
     2821 ggcaaacaaa ccaccgctgg tagcggtggt ttttttgttt gcaagcagca gattacgcgc
     2881 agaaaaaaag gatctcaaga agatcctttg atcttttcta cggggtctga cgctcagtgg
     2941 aacgaaaact cacgttaagg gattttggtc atgagattat caaaaaggat cttcacctag
     3001 atccttttaa attaaaaatg aagttttaaa tcaatctaaa gtatatatga gtaaacttgg
     3061 tctgacagtt accaatgctt aatcagtgag gcacctatct cagcgatctg tctatttcgt
     3121 tcatccatag ttgcctgact ccccgtcgtg tagataacta cgatacggga gggcttacca
     3181 tctggcccca gtgctgcaat gataccgcga gacccacgct caccggctcc agatttatca
     3241 gcaataaacc agccagccgg aagggccgag cgcagaagtg gtcctgcaac tttatccgcc
     3301 tccatccagt ctattaattg ttgccgggaa gctagagtaa gtagttcgcc agttaatagt
     3361 ttgcgcaacg ttgttgccat tgctacaggc atcgtggtgt cacgctcgtc gtttggtatg
     3421 gcttcattca gctccggttc ccaacgatca aggcgagtta catgatcccc catgttgtgc
     3481 aaaaaagcgg ttagctcctt cggtcctccg atcgttgtca gaagtaagtt ggccgcagtg
     3541 ttatcactca tggttatggc agcactgcat aattctctta ctgtcatgcc atccgtaaga
     3601 tgcttttctg tgactggtga gtactcaacc aagtcattct gagaatagtg tatgcggcga
     3661 ccgagttgct cttgcccggc gtcaatacgg gataataccg cgccacatag cagaacttta
     3721 aaagtgctca tcattggaaa acgttcttcg gggcgaaaac tctcaaggat cttaccgctg
     3781 ttgagatcca gttcgatgta acccactcgt gcacccaact gatcttcagc atcttttact
     3841 ttcaccagcg tttctgggtg agcaaaaaca ggaaggcaaa atgccgcaaa aaagggaata
     3901 agggcgacac ggaaatgttg aatactcata ctcttccttt ttcaatatta ttgaagcatt
     3961 tatcagggtt attgtctcat gagcggatac atatttgaat gtatttagaa aaataaacaa
     4021 ataggggttc cgcgcacatt tccccgaaaa gtgccacctg acgtctaaga aaccattatt
     4081 atcatgacat taacctataa aaataggcgt atcacgaggc cctttcgtct cgcgcgtttc
     4141 ggtgatgacg gtgaaaacct ctgacacatg cagctcccgg agacggtcac agcttgtctg
     4201 taagcggatg ccgggagcag acaagcccgt cagggcgcgt cagcgggtgt tggcgggtgt
     4261 cggggctggc ttaactatgc ggcatcagag cagattgtac tgagagtgca ccatatgcgg
     4321 tgtgaaatac cgcacagatg cgtaaggaga aaataccgca tcaggcgcca ttcgccattc
     4381 aggctgcgca actgttggga agggcgatcg gtgcgggcct cttcgctatt acgccagctg
     4441 gcgaaagggg gatgtgctgc aaggcgatta agttgggtaa cgccagggtt ttcccagtca
     4501 cgacgttgta aaacgacggc cagtgaattc atttaaattt ttttgattcg gtaatctccg
     4561 aacagaagga agaacgaagg aaggagcaca gacttagatt ggtatatata cgcatatgta
     4621 gtgttgaaga aacatgaaat tgcccagtat tcttaaccca actgcacaga acaaaaacct
     4681 gcaggaaacg aagataaaac atgtccacaa aatcatatac cagtagagct gagactcatg
     4741 caagtccggt tgcatcgaaa cttttacgtt taatggatga aaagaagacc aatttgtgtg
     4801 cttctcttga cgttcgttcg actgatgagc tattgaaact tgttgaaacg ttgggtccat
     4861 acatttgcct tttgaaaaca cacgttgata tcttggatga tttcagttat gagggtactg
     4921 tcgttccatt gaaagcattg gcagagaaat acaagttctt gatatttgag gacagaaaat
     4981 tcgccgatat cggtaacaca gtcaaattac aatatacatc gggcgtttac cgtatcgcag
     5041 aatggtctga tatcaccaac gcccacgggg ttactggtgc tggtattgtt gctggcttga
     5101 aacaaggtgc gcaagaggtc accaaagaac caaggggatt attgatgctt gctgaattgt
     5161 cttccaaggg ttctctagca cacggtgaat atactaaggg taccgttgat attgcaaaga
     5221 gtgataaaga tttcgttatt gggttcattg ctcagaacga tatgggagga agagaagaag
     5281 ggtttgattg gctaatcatg accccaggtg taggtttaga cgacaaaggc gatgcattgg
     5341 gtcagcagta cagaaccgtc gacgaagttg taagtggtgg atcagatatc atcattgttg
     5401 gcagaggact tttcgccaag ggtagagatc ctaaggttga aggtgaaaga tacagaaatg
     5461 ctggatggga agcgtaccaa aagagaatca gcgctcccca ttaattatac aggaaactta
     5521 atagaacaaa tcacatattt aatctaatag ccacctgcat tggcacggtg caacactact
     5581 tcaacttcat cttacaaaaa gatcacgtga tctgttgtat tgggatctct agacctaata
     5641 acttcgtata gcatacatta tacgaagtta tatt
//
