[The description below was written by a language model from this plasmid's Addgene catalogue record and the feature table of its GenBank file.]
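Description:
pILGFP1F5 is a 5,674 bp yeast integrative expression plasmid built on a pUC19 backbone and assembled by Gibson cloning. In E. coli it is maintained through the high-copy ColE1/pUC origin and selected with ampicillin via the bla (AmpR) gene. Remnants of the pUC lacZ region (lac promoter, operator, CAP site and M13 primer sites) flank the insert. No yeast replication origin (2μ or CEN/ARS) is annotated, which fits the record's description of the plasmid family as integrative.

The insert is recorded as P-URA3 > KlURA3 > T-AgTEF1, followed by P-TEF1 > yEGFP > T-PGK1 and then T-URA3. The reporter unit consists of the S. cerevisiae TEF1 promoter (the strong constitutive promoter of translation elongation factor EF-1α) driving yeast-enhanced GFP, a codon-optimised green fluorescent protein, with transcription ended by the PGK1 terminator. A BamHI site is noted just upstream of the yEGFP coding sequence. The KlURA3 marker, by its name the Kluyveromyces lactis URA3 gene, provides uracil prototrophy selection in ura3 yeast. The URA3 promoter and terminator sequences at the two ends of the cassette would plausibly act as homology arms for integration at the URA3 locus, although the record does not say this explicitly.

The feature table annotates the TEF1 promoter, yeGFP, the PGK1 terminator and a single loxP site near the marker region. It does not annotate KlURA3, the AgTEF1 terminator or the URA3 flanks, so those elements are known only from the insert name. The stated purpose is characterisation of TEF1 promoter strength using yEGFP fluorescence as the readout, in the context of work on auxin-mediated protein depletion for metabolic engineering of terpene-producing yeast.
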