Addgene plasmid #165064: pILGFP1F5
Purpose: Characterisation of TEF1 promoter using yEGFP as reporter gene and PGK1 terminator
Depositing lab: Claudia Vickers. Depositing organization: University of Queensland. Publication: Auxin-mediated protein depletion for metabolic engineering in terpene-producing yeast. Lu Z, Peng B, Ebert BE, Dumsday G, Vickers CE. Nat Commun. 2021 Feb 16;12(1):1051. doi: 10.1038/s41467-021-21313-1. PubMed 33594068.
Backbone
  Vector backbone: pUC19
  Vector type: Yeast Expression
Growth in bacteria
  Bacterial resistance: Ampicillin, 100 μg/mL
  Growth temperature: 37°C
  Growth strain: DH5alpha
  Copy number: High Copy
Gene/Insert
  Gene/Insert name: P-URA3>KlURA3>T-AgTEF1-P-TEF1> (BamHI)yEGFP>T-PGK1-T-URA3
  Species: Other
  Mutation: WT
  Cloning method: Gibson Cloning
Terms and licenses: Academic/Nonprofit Terms; Industry Terms: Not Available to Industry
How to cite: pILGFP1F5 was a gift from Claudia Vickers (Addgene plasmid # 165064 ; http://n2t.net/addgene:165064 ; RRID:Addgene_165064)
